>Addgene plasmid #168825 | pEntry_MERS-CoV-nsp15 | addgene full sequence | sequence record 412698 | Addgene NGS Result
CAAATAATGATTTTATTTTGACTGATAGTGACCTGTTCGTTGCAACAAATTGATGAGCAATGCTTTTTTA
TAATGCCAACTTTGTACAAAAAAGCAGAAGGGCCGTCAAGGCCAGGATCCATGGGATCCGGTTTGGAAAA
CATTGCTTTTAATGTTGTTAAACAAGGCCATTTTATTGGTGTTGAGGGTGAACTACCTGTAGCTGTAGTC
AATGATAAGATCTTCACCAAGAGTGGCGTTAATGACATTTGTATGTTTGAGAATAAAACCACTTTGCCTA
CTAATATAGCTTTTGAACTCTATGCTAAGCGTGCTGTACGCTCGCATCCCGATTTCAAATTGCTACACAA
TTTACAAGCAGACATTTGCTACAAGTTCGTCCTTTGGGATTATGAACGTAGCAATATTTATGGTACTGCT
ACTATTGGTGTATGTAAGTACACTGATATTGATGTTAATTCAGCTTTGAATATATGTTTTGACATACGCG
ATAATTGTTCATTGGAGAAGTTCATGTCTACTCCCAATGCCATCTTTATTTCTGATAGAAAAATCAAGAA
ATACCCTTGTATGGTAGGTCCTGATTATGCTTACTTCAATGGTGCTATCATCCGTGATAGTGATGTTGTT
AAACAACCAGTGAAGTTCTACTTGTATAAGAAAGTCAATAATGAGTTTATTGATCCTACTGAGTGTATTT
ACACTCAGAGTCGCTCTTGTAGTGACTTCCTACCCCTTTCTGACATGGAGAAAGACTTTCTATCTTTTGA
TAGTGATGTTTTCATTAAGAAGTATGGCTTGGAAAACTATGCTTTTGAGCACGTAGTCTATGGAGACTTC
TCTCATACTACGTTAGGCGGTCTTCACTTGCTTATTGGTTTATACAAGAAGCAACAGGAAGGTCATATTA
TTATGGAAGAAATGCTAAAAGGTAGCTCAACTATTCATAACTATTTTATTACTGAGACTAACACAGCGGC
TTTTAAGGCGGTGTGTTCTGTTATAGATTTAAAGCTTGACGACTTTGTTATGATTTTAAAGAGTCAAGAC
CTTGGCGTAGTATCCAAGGTTGTCAAGGTTCCTATTGACTTAACAATGATTGAGTTTATGTTATGGTGTA
AGGATGGACAGGTTCAAACCTTCTACCCTCGACTCCAGCTTAATTAAGACGCGATCGCGGCCTCATGGGC
CCAGCTTTCTTGTACAAAGTTGGCATTATAAAAAATAATTGCTCATCAATTTGTTGCAACGAACAGGTCA
CTATCAGTCAAAATAAAATCATTATTTGCCATCCAGCTGATATCCCCTATAGTGAGTCGTATTACATGGT
CATAGCTGTTTCCTGGCAGCTCTGGCCCGTGTCTCAAAATCTCTGATGTTACATTGCACAAGATAAAAAT
ATATCATCATGCCTCCTCTAGACCAGCCAGGACAGAAATGCCTCGACTTCGCTGCTACCCAAGGTTGCCG
GGTGACGCACACCGTGGAAACGGATGAAGGCACGAACCCAGTGGACATAAGCCTGTTCGGTTCGTAAGCT
GTAATGCAAGTAGCGTATGCGCTCACGCAACTGGTCCAGAACCTTGACCGAACGCAGCGGTGGTAACGGC
GCAGTGGCGGTTTTCATGGCTTGTTATGACTGTTTTTTTGGGGTACAGTCTATGCCTCGGGCATCCAAGC
AGCAAGCGCGTTACGCCGTGGGTCGATGTTTGATGTTATGGAGCAGCAACGATGTTACGCAGCAGGGCAG
TCGCCCTAAAACAAAGTTAAACATTATGAGGGAAGCGGTGATCGCCGAAGTATCGACTCAACTATCAGAG
GTAGTTGGCGTCATCGAGCGCCATCTCGAACCGACGTTGCTGGCCGTACATTTGTACGGCTCCGCAGTGG
ATGGCGGCCTGAAGCCACACAGTGATATTGATTTGCTGGTTACGGTGACCGTAAGGCTTGATGAAACAAC
GCGGCGAGCTTTGATCAACGACCTTTTGGAAACTTCGGCTTCCCCTGGAGAGAGCGAGATTCTCCGCGCT
GTAGAAGTCACCATTGTTGTGCACGACGACATCATTCCGTGGCGTTATCCAGCTAAGCGCGAACTGCAAT
TTGGAGAATGGCAGCGCAATGACATTCTTGCAGGTATCTTCGAGCCAGCCACGATCGACATTGATCTGGC
TATCTTGCTGACAAAAGCAAGAGAACATAGCGTTGCCTTGGTAGGTCCAGCGGCGGAGGAACTCTTTGAT
CCGGTTCCTGAACAGGATCTATTTGAGGCGCTAAATGAAACCTTAACGCTATGGAACTCGCCGCCCGACT
GGGCTGGCGATGAGCGAAATGTAGTGCTTACGTTGTCCCGCATTTGGTACAGCGCAGTAACCGGCAAAAT
CGCGCCGAAGGATGTCGCTGCCGACTGGGCAATGGAGCGCCTGCCGGCCCAGTATCAGCCCGTCATACTT
GAAGCTAGACAGGCTTATCTTGGACAAGAAGAAGATCGCTTGGCCTCGCGCGCAGATCAGTTGGAAGAAT
TTGTCCACTACGTGAAAGGCGAGATCACCAAGGTAGTCGGCAAATAACCCTCGAGCCACCCATGACCAAA
ATCCCTTAACGTGAGTTACGCGTCGTTCCACTGAGCGTCAGACCCCGTAGAAAAGATCAAAGGATCTTCT
TGAGATCCTTTTTTTCTGCGCGTAATCTGCTGCTTGCAAACAAAAAAACCACCGCTACCAGCGGTGGTTT
GTTTGCCGGATCAAGAGCTACCAACTCTTTTTCCGAAGGTAACTGGCTTCAGCAGAGCGCAGATACCAAA
TACTGTTCTTCTAGTGTAGCCGTAGTTAGGCCACCACTTCAAGAACTCTGTAGCACCGCCTACATACCTC
GCTCTGCTAATCCTGTTACCAGTGGCTGCTGCCAGTGGCGATAAGTCGTGTCTTACCGGGTTGGACTCAA
GACGATAGTTACCGGATAAGGCGCAGCGGTCGGGCTGAACGGGGGGTTCGTGCACACAGCCCAGCTTGGA
GCGAACGACCTACACCGAACTGAGATACCTACAGCGTGAGCTATGAGAAAGCGCCACGCTTCCCGAAGGG
AGAAAGGCGGACAGGTATCCGGTAAGCGGCAGGGTCGGAACAGGAGAGCGCACGAGGGAGCTTCCAGGGG
GAAACGCCTGGTATCTTTATAGTCCTGTCGGGTTTCGCCACCTCTGACTTGAGCGTCGATTTTTGTGATG
CTCGTCAGGGGGGCGGAGCCTATGGAAAAACGCCAGCAACGCGGCCTTTTTACGGTTCCTGGCCTTTTGC
TGGCCTTTTGCTCACATGTTCTTTCCTGCGTTATCCCCTGATTCTGTGGATAACCGTATTACCGCCTTTG
AGTGAGCTGATACCGCTCGCCGCAGCCGAACGACCGAGCGCAGCGAGTCAGTGAGCGAGGAAGCGGAAGA
GCGCCCAATACGCAAACCGCCTCTCCCCGCGCGTTGGCCGATTCATTAATGCAGCTGGCACGACAGGTTT
CCCGACTGGAAAGCGGGCAGTGAGCGCAACGCAATTAATACGCGTACCGCTAGCCAGGAAGAGTTTGTAG
AAACGCAAAAAGGCCATCCGTCAGGATGGCCTTCTGCTTAGTTTGATGCCTGGCAGTTTATGGCGGGCGT
CCTGCCCGCCACCCTCCGGGCCGTTGCTTCACAACGTTCAAATCCGCTCCCGGCGGATTTGTCCTACTCA
GGAGAGCGTTCACCGACAAACAACAGATAAAACGAAAGGCCCAGTCTTCCGACTGAGCCTTTCGTTTTAT
TTGATGCCTGGCAGTTCCCTACTCTCGCGTTAACGCTAGCATGGATGTTTTCCCAGTCACGACGTTGTAA
AACGACGGCCAGTCTTAAGCTCGGGCCC
Features (pLannotate 1.2.2; 12 found; start..end, strand, type, name):
      1..97      +  protein_bind   attL1: mutant version of attL; recombination site for the Gateway® LR reaction LR Clonase™
    130..1158    +  CDS            rep (fragment): R1AB_MERS1 - Experimental evidence at protein level: Swiss-Prot protein existence level 1. [2'-O-methyltransferase]: Methyltransferase that mediates mRNA cap 2'-O-ribose methylation to the 5'-cap structure of viral mRNAs. N7-methyl guanosine cap is a prerequisite for binding of nsp16. Therefore plays an essential role in viral mRNAs cap methylation which is essential to evade immune system. From Middle East respiratory syndrome-related coronavirus (isolate United Kingdom/H123990006/2012) (MERS-CoV) (Betacoronavirus England 1).
   1190..1288    -  protein_bind   attL2: mutant version of attL; recombination site for the Gateway® LR reaction LR Clonase™
   1306..1324    -  promoter       T7 promoter: promoter for bacteriophage T7 RNA polymerase
   1514..1537    +  promoter       Pc promoter (fragment): intI1 (promoter lies within the coding sequence); class 1 integron promoter
   1713..1769    +  CDS            GmR (fragment): gentamycin acetyltransferase; aacC1; confers resistance to gentamycin
   1776..2567    +  CDS            SmR: aminoglycoside adenylyltransferase (Murphy, 1985); aadA; confers resistance to spectinomycin and streptomycin
   2660..3248    +  rep_origin     ori: high-copy-number ColE1/pMB1/pBR322/pUC origin of replication
   3431..3523    +  CDS            lacI (fragment): lac repressor; lacI; The lac repressor binds to the lac operator to inhibit transcription in E. coli. This inhibition can be relieved by adding lactose or isopropyl-β-D-thiogalactopyranoside (IPTG).
   3578..3605    -  terminator     rrnB T2 terminator: transcription terminator T2 from the E. coli rrnB gene
   3737..3780    +  terminator     rrnB T1 terminator: Escherichia coli rrnB; transcription terminator T1 from the E. coli rrnB gene
   3827..3863    -  CDS            lacZα (fragment): LacZα fragment of β-galactosidase; lacZ fragment
