[The description below was written by a language model from this plasmid's Addgene catalogue record and pLannotate feature annotations shown in this document.]
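Description:
pEntry_MERS-CoV-nsp15 is a Gateway-compatible Entry clone built on the pENTR223.1*SfiI backbone, carrying the coding sequence for non-structural protein 15 (nsp15) of Middle East respiratory syndrome coronavirus. It is a bacterial cloning plasmid of about 3.9 kb that replicates from a high-copy ColE1/pUC-type origin. Selection is with spectinomycin through the aadA (SmR) aminoglycoside adenylyltransferase gene, which sits downstream of a fragment of a class 1 integron Pc promoter. Short annotated fragments of GmR, lacI and lacZα are backbone remnants rather than functional genes.

The 1,029 bp insert was produced by gene synthesis and cloned between SfiI sites. It corresponds to a segment of the viral orf1ab replicase polyprotein. The automated annotation matches it to that polyprotein, but the accompanying text describes the 2'-O-methyltransferase (nsp16) activity. That text is a generic polyprotein annotation and does not describe this insert. According to the depositor's notes, the 5' linker supplies BamHI sites around an added ATG start codon, and the 3' linker provides PacI and AsiSI sites around a TAA stop codon. The ORF lies between attL1 and attL2, so an LR Clonase reaction can move it directionally into any attR-containing Destination vector. The Entry vector has no promoter positioned to express the insert in its sense orientation. A T7 promoter lies just beyond attL2 and points back toward the insert, and rrnB T1 and T2 terminators upstream of attL1 insulate the cassette from read-through transcription.

The plasmid belongs to a collection of human coronavirus protein-coding Entry clones intended as a flexible starting point for generating expression constructs. The record does not specify particular downstream assays.
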