Addgene plasmid #168825: pEntry_MERS-CoV-nsp15
Purpose: Gateway-compatible Entry vector
Depositing lab: Pascal Falter-Braun. Depositing organization: Helmholtz Munich. Publication: A resource of human coronavirus protein-coding sequences in a flexible, multipurpose Gateway Entry clone collection. Weller B, Lin CW, Pogoutse O, Sauer M, Marin-de la Rosa N, Strobel A, Young V, Knapp JJ, Rayhan A, Falter C, Kim DK, Roth FP, Falter-Braun P. G3 (Bethesda). 2023 Jul 5;13(7):jkad105. doi: 10.1093/g3journal/jkad105. PubMed 37267226.
Backbone
  Vector backbone: pENTR223.1*SfiI
  Backbone size w/o insert (bp): 2800
  Vector type: Gateway-compatible Entry vector
Growth in bacteria
  Bacterial resistance: Spectinomycin, 50 μg/mL
  Growth temperature: 37°C
  Growth strain: DH5alpha
  Copy number: High Copy
Gene/Insert
  Gene/Insert name: MERS-CoV-nsp15 (alt name: nsp15)
  Species: Other
  Insert size (bp): 1029
  Entrez Gene: orf1ab (a.k.a. G128_gp01)
  Cloning method: Restriction Enzyme; 5′ cloning site SfiI (unknown if destroyed); 3′ cloning site SfiI (unknown if destroyed)
  Sequencing primers: 5′ M13 uni (-21); 3′ M13 rev (-29)
Resource information
  A portion of this plasmid was derived from a plasmid made by: Synthesized by Twist Bioscience
Terms and licenses: Academic/Nonprofit Terms; Industry Terms: Not Available to Industry
Depositor comments: 5'-linker: SfiI-BamHI-ATG-BamHI (GGCCGTCAaggccaggatccatgggatcc), 3'-linker: PacI-TAA-AsiSI-SfiI (cttaatTAAgacgcgatcgcggcctcatGGGCC).
How to cite: pEntry_MERS-CoV-nsp15 was a gift from Pascal Falter-Braun (Addgene plasmid # 168825 ; http://n2t.net/addgene:168825 ; RRID:Addgene_168825)
