>Addgene plasmid #168825 | pEntry_MERS-CoV-nsp15 | depositor partial sequence | sequence record 327214 | gene-specific Insert sequence
GGTTTGGAAAACATTGCTTTTAATGTTGTTAAACAAGGCCATTTTATTGGTGTTGAGGGTGAACTACCTG
TAGCTGTAGTCAATGATAAGATCTTCACCAAGAGTGGCGTTAATGACATTTGTATGTTTGAGAATAAAAC
CACTTTGCCTACTAATATAGCTTTTGAACTCTATGCTAAGCGTGCTGTACGCTCGCATCCCGATTTCAAA
TTGCTACACAATTTACAAGCAGACATTTGCTACAAGTTCGTCCTTTGGGATTATGAACGTAGCAATATTT
ATGGTACTGCTACTATTGGTGTATGTAAGTACACTGATATTGATGTTAATTCAGCTTTGAATATATGTTT
TGACATACGCGATAATTGTTCATTGGAGAAGTTCATGTCTACTCCCAATGCCATCTTTATTTCTGATAGA
AAAATCAAGAAATACCCTTGTATGGTAGGTCCTGATTATGCTTACTTCAATGGTGCTATCATCCGTGATA
GTGATGTTGTTAAACAACCAGTGAAGTTCTACTTGTATAAGAAAGTCAATAATGAGTTTATTGATCCTAC
TGAGTGTATTTACACTCAGAGTCGCTCTTGTAGTGACTTCCTACCCCTTTCTGACATGGAGAAAGACTTT
CTATCTTTTGATAGTGATGTTTTCATTAAGAAGTATGGCTTGGAAAACTATGCTTTTGAGCACGTAGTCT
ATGGAGACTTCTCTCATACTACGTTAGGCGGTCTTCACTTGCTTATTGGTTTATACAAGAAGCAACAGGA
AGGTCATATTATTATGGAAGAAATGCTAAAAGGTAGCTCAACTATTCATAACTATTTTATTACTGAGACT
AACACAGCGGCTTTTAAGGCGGTGTGTTCTGTTATAGATTTAAAGCTTGACGACTTTGTTATGATTTTAA
AGAGTCAAGACCTTGGCGTAGTATCCAAGGTTGTCAAGGTTCCTATTGACTTAACAATGATTGAGTTTAT
GTTATGGTGTAAGGATGGACAGGTTCAAACCTTCTACCCTCGACTCCAG
